>Addgene plasmid #66908 | pcDNA3 mouse IL-6 (1240) | addgene full sequence | sequence record 190156 | Addgene NGS Result
ATGCCGCATAGTTAAGCCAGTATCTGCTCCCTGCTTGTGTGTTGGAGGTCGCTGAGTAGTGCGCGAGCAA
AATTTAAGCTACAACAAGGCAAGGCTTGACCGACAATTGCATGAAGAATCTGCTTAGGGTTAGGCGTTTT
GCGCTGCTTCGCGATGTACGGGCCAGATATACGCGTTGACATTGATTATTGACTAGTTATTAATAGTAAT
CAATTACGGGGTCATTAGTTCATAGCCCATATATGGAGTTCCGCGTTACATAACTTACGGTAAATGGCCC
GCCTGGCTGACCGCCCAACGACCCCCGCCCATTGACGTCAATAATGACGTATGTTCCCATAGTAACGCCA
ATAGGGACTTTCCATTGACGTCAATGGGTGGAGTATTTACGGTAAACTGCCCACTTGGCAGTACATCAAG
TGTATCATATGCCAAGTACGCCCCCTATTGACGTCAATGACGGTAAATGGCCCGCCTGGCATTATGCCCA
GTACATGACCTTATGGGACTTTCCTACTTGGCAGTACATCTACGTATTAGTCATCGCTATTACCATGGTG
ATGCGGTTTTGGCAGTACATCAATGGGCGTGGATAGCGGTTTGACTCACGGGGATTTCCAAGTCTCCACC
CCATTGACGTCAATGGGAGTTTGTTTTGGCACCAAAATCAACGGGACTTTCCAAAATGTCGTAACAACTC
CGCCCCATTGACGCAAATGGGCGGTAGGCGTGTACGGTGGGAGGTCTATATAAGCAGAGCTCTCTGGCTA
ACTAGAGAACCCACTGCTTACTGGCTTATCGAAATTAATACGACTCACTATAGGGAGACCCAAGCTTGGT
ACCGAGCTCGGATCCACTAGTAACGGCCGCCAGTGTGCTGGAATTCATGAAGTTCCTCTCTGCAAGAGAC
TTCCATCCAGTTGCCTTCTTGGGACTGATGCTGGTGACAACCACGGCCTTCCCTACTTCACAAGTCCGGA
GAGGAGACTTCACAGAGGATACCACTCCCAACAGACCTGTCTATACCACTTCACAAGTCGGAGGCTTAAT
TACACATGTTCTCTGGGAAATCGTGGAAATGAGAAAAGAGTTGTGCAATGGCAATTCTGATTGTATGAAC
AACGATGATGCACTTGCAGAAAACAATCTGAAACTTCCAGAGATACAAAGAAATGATGGATGCTACCAAA
CTGGATATAATCAGGAAATTTGCCTATTGAAAATTTCCTCTGGTCTTCTGGAGTACCATAGCTACCTGGA
GTACATGAAGAACAACTTAAAAGATAACAAGAAAGACAAAGCCAGAGTCCTTCAGAGAGATACAGAAACT
CTAATTCATATCTTCAACCAAGAGGTAAAAGATTTACATAAAATAGTCCTTCCTACCCCAATTTCCAATG
CTCTCCTAACAGATAAGCTGGAGTCACAGAAGGAGTGGCTAAGGACCAAGACCATCCAATTCATCTTGAA
ATCACTTGAAGAATTTCTAAAAGTCACTTTGAGATCTACTCGGCAAACCTAGGCGGCCGCTCGAGCATGC
ATCTAGAGGGCCCTATTCTATAGTGTCACCTAAATGCTAGAGCTCGCTGATCAGCCTCGACTGTGCCTTC
TAGTTGCCAGCCATCTGTTGTTTGCCCCTCCCCCGTGCCTTCCTTGACCCTGGAAGGTGCCACTCCCACT
GTCCTTTCCTAATAAAATGAGGAAATTGCATCGCATTGTCTGAGTAGGTGTCATTCTATTCTGGGGGGTG
GGGTGGGGCAGGACAGCAAGGGGGAGGATTGGGAAGACAATAGCAGGCATGCTGGGGATGCGGTGGGCTC
TATGGCTTCTGAGGCGGAAAGAACCAGCTGGGGCTCTAGGGGGTATCCCC
[124 nt withheld, positions 1871-1994]
C
[91 nt withheld, positions 1996-2086]
A
[49 nt withheld, positions 2088-2136]
CCTTTGACGTTGGAGTCCACGTTCTTT
[37 nt withheld, positions 2164-2200]
ACCCTATCTCGGTCTATTCTTTTGATTTATAAGGGATTTTGCCGATTTCGGCCTATTGGTTAAAAAATGA
GCTGATTTAACAAAAATTTAACGCGAATTAATTCTGTGGAATGTGTGTCAGTTAGGGTGTGGAAAGTCCC
CAGGCTCCCCAGCAGGCAGAAGTATGCAAAGCATGCATCTCAATTAGTCAGCAACCAGGTGTGGAAAGTC
CCCAGGCTCCCCAGCAGGCAGAAGTATGCAAAGCATGCATCTCAATTAGTCAGCAACCATAGTCCCGCCC
CTAACTCCGCCCATCCCGCCCCTAACTCCGCCCAGTTCCGCCCATTCTCCGCCCCATGGCTGACTAATTT
TTTTTATTTATGCAGAGGCCGAGGCCGCCTCTGCCTCTGAGCTATTCCAGAAGTAGTGAGGAGGCTTTTT
TGGAGGCCTAGGCTTTTGCAAAAAGCTCCCGGGAGCTTGTATATCCATTTTCGGATCTGATCAAGAGACA
GGATGAGGATCGTTTCGCATGATTGAACAAGATGGATTGCACGCAGGTTCTCCGGCCGCTTGGGTGGAGA
GGCTATTCGGCTATGACTGGGCACAACAGACAATCGGCTGCTCTGATGCCGCCGTGTTCCGGCTGTCAGC
GCAGGGGCGCCCGGTTCTTTTTGTCAAGACCGACCTGTCCGGTGCCCTGAATGAACTGCAGGACGAGGCA
GCGCGGCTATCGTGGCTGGCCACGACGGGCGTTCCTTGCGCAGCTGTGCTCGACGTTGTCACTGAAGCGG
GAAGGGACTGGCTGCTATTGGGCGAAGTGCCGGGGCAGGATCTCCTGTCATCTCACCTTGCTCCTGCCGA
GAAAGTATCCATCATGGCTGATGCAATGCGGCGGCTGCATACGCTTGATCCGGCTACCTGCCCATTCGAC
CACCAAGCGAAACATCGCATCGAGCGAGCACGTACTCGGATGGAAGCCGGTCTTGTCGATCAGGATGATC
TGGACGAAGAGCATCAGGGGCTCGCGCCAGCCGAACTGTTCGCCAGGCTCAAGGCGCGCATGCCCGACGG
CGAGGATCTCGTCGTGACCCATGGCGATGCCTGCTTGCCGAATATCATGGTGGAAAATGGCCGCTTTTCT
GGATTCATCGACTGTGGCCGGCTGGGTGTGGCGGACCGCTATCAGGACATAGCGTTGGCTACCCGTGATA
TTGCTGAAGAGCTTGGCGGCGAATGGGCTGACCGCTTCCTCGTGCTTTACGGTATCGCCGCTCCCGATTC
GCAGCGCATCGCCTTCTATCGCCTTCTTGACGAGTTCTTCTGAGCGGGACTCTGGGGTTCGAAATGACCG
ACCAAGCGACGCCCAACCTGCCATCACGAGATTTCGATTCCACCGCCGCCTTCTATGAAAGGTTGGGCTT
CGGAATCGTTTTCCGGGACGCCGGCTGGATGATCCTCCAGCGCGGGGATCTCATGCTGGAGTTCTTCGCC
CACCCCAACTTGTTTATTGCAGCTTATAATGGTTACAAATAAAGCAATAGCATCACAAATTTCACAAATA
AAGCATTTTTTTCACTGCATTCTAGTTGTGGTTTGTCCAAACTCATCAATGTATCTTATCATGTCTGTAT
ACCGTCGACCTCTAGCTAGAGCTTGGCGTAATCATGGTCATAGCTGTTTCCTGTGTGAAATTGTTATCCG
CTCACAATTCCACACAACATACGAGCCGGAAGCATAAAGTGTAAAGCCTGGGGTGCCTAATGAGTGAGCT
AACTCACATTAATTGCGTTGCGCTCACTGCCCGCTTTCCAGTCGGGAAACCTGTCGTGCCAGCTGCATTA
ATGAATCGGCCAACGCGCGGGGAGAGGCGGTTTGCGTATTGGGCGCTCTTCCGCTTCCTCGCTCACTGAC
TCGCTGCGCTCGGTCGTTCGGCTGCGGCGAGCGGTATCAGCTCACTCAAAGGCGGTAATACGGTTATCCA
CAGAATCAGGGGATAACGCAGGAAAGAACATGTGAGCAAAAGGCCAGCAAAAGGCCAGGAACCGTAAAAA
GGCCGCGTTGCTGGCGTTTTTCCATAGGCTCCGCCCCCCTGACGAGCATCACAAAAATCGACGCTCAAGT
CAGAGGTGGCGAAACCCGACAGGACTATAAAGATACCAGGCGTTTCCCCCTGGAAGCTCCCTCGTGCGCT
CTCCTGTTCCGACCCTGCCGCTTACCGGATACCTGTCCGCCTTTCTCCCTTCGGGAAGCGTGGCGCTTTC
TCATAGCTCACGCTGTAGGTATCTCAGTTCGGTGTAGGTCGTTCGCTCCAAGCTGGGCTGTGTGCACGAA
CCCCCCGTTCAGCCCGACCGCTGCGCCTTATCCGGTAACTATCGTCTTGAGTCCAACCCGGTAAGACACG
ACTTATCGCCACTGGCAGCAGCCACTGGTAACAGGATTAGCAGAGCGAGGTATGTAGGCGGTGCTACAGA
GTTCTTGAAGTGGTGGCCTAACTACGGCTACACTAGAAGAACAGTATTTGGTATCTGCGCTCTGCTGAAG
CCAGTTACCTTCGGAAAAAGAGTTGGTAGCTCTTGATCCGGCAAACAAACCACCGCTGGTAGCGGTGGTT
TTTTTGTTTGCAAGCAGCAGATTACGCGCAGAAAAAAAGGATCTCAAGAAGATCCTTTGATCTTTTCTAC
GGGGTCTGACGCTCAGTGGAACGAAAACTCACGTTAAGGGATTTTGGTCATGAGATTATCAAAAAGGATC
TTCACCTAGATCCTTTTAAATTAAAAATGAAGTTTTAAATCAATCTAAAGTATATATGAGTAAACTTGGT
CTGACAGTTACCAATGCTTAATCAGTGAGGCACCTATCTCAGCGATCTGTCTATTTCGTTCATCCATAGT
TGCCTGACTCCCCGTCGTGTAGATAACTACGATACGGGAGGGCTTACCATCTGGCCCCAGTGCTGCAATG
ATACCGCGAGACCCACGCTCACCGGCTCCAGATTTATCAGCAATAAACCAGCCAGCCGGAAGGGCCGAGC
GCAGAAGTGGTCCTGCAACTTTATCCGCCTCCATCCAGTCTATTAATTGTTGCCGGGAAGCTAGAGTAAG
TAGTTCGCCAGTTAATAGTTTGCGCAACGTTGTTGCCATTGCTACAGGCATCGTGGTGTCACGCTCGTCG
TTTGGTATGGCTTCATTCAGCTCCGGTTCCCAACGATCAAGGCGAGTTACATGATCCCCCATGTTGTGCA
AAAAAGCGGTTAGCTCCTTCGGTCCTCCGATCGTTGTCAGAAGTAAGTTGGCCGCAGTGTTATCACTCAT
GGTTATGGCAGCACTGCATAATTCTCTTACTGTCATGCCATCCGTAAGATGCTTTTCTGTGACTGGTGAG
TACTCAACCAAGTCATTCTGAGAATAGTGTATGCGGCGACCGAGTTGCTCTTGCCCGGCGTCAATACGGG
ATAATACCGCGCCACATAGCAGAACTTTAAAAGTGCTCATCATTGGAAAACGTTCTTCGGGGCGAAAACT
CTCAAGGATCTTACCGCTGTTGAGATCCAGTTCGATGTAACCCACTCGTGCACCCAACTGATCTTCAGCA
TCTTTTACTTTCACCAGCGTTTCTGGGTGAGCAAAAACAGGAAGGCAAAATGCCGCAAAAAAGGGAATAA
GGGCGACACGGAAATGTTGAATACTCATACTCTTCCTTTTTCAATATTATTGAAGCATTTATCAGGGTTA
TTGTCTCATGAGCGGATACATATTTGAATGTATTTAGAAAAATAAACAAATAGGGGTTCCGCGCACATTT
CCCCGAAAAGTGCCACCTGACGTCGACGGATCGGGAGATCTCCCGATCCCCTATGGTGCACTCTCAGTAC
AATCTGCTCTG
Features (pLannotate 1.2.2; 21 found; start..end, strand, type, name):
    178..557     +  enhancer       CMV enhancer: human cytomegalovirus immediate early enhancer
    558..761     +  promoter       CMV promoter: human cytomegalovirus (CMV) immediate early promoter
    757..790     +  LTR            5' LTR (truncated) (fragment): truncated 5' long terminal repeat (LTR) from HIV-1
    806..824     +  promoter       T7 promoter: promoter for bacteriophage T7 RNA polymerase
    887..1519    +  CDS            Il6: IL6_MOUSE - Also known as Il-6. Experimental evidence at protein level: Swiss-Prot protein existence level 1. Acts as an essential factor in bone homeostasis and on vessels directly or indirectly by induction of VEGF, resulting in increased angiogenesis activity and vascular permeability. Induces, through 'trans-signaling' and synergistically with IL1B and TNF, the production of VEGF (PubMed:17075861). Involved in metabolic controls, is discharged into the bloodstream after muscle contraction increasing lipolysis and improving insulin resistance (PubMed:11786910). 'Trans- signaling' in central
   1557..1575    -  promoter       SP6 promoter: promoter for bacteriophage SP6 RNA polymerase
   1601..1825    +  polyA_signal   bGH poly(A) signal: bovine growth hormone polyadenylation signal
   1829..1850    +  promoter       SV40 promoter (fragment): SV40 enhancer and early promoter
   1871..2299    +  rep_origin     f1 ori (sequence partly withheld): f1 bacteriophage origin of replication; arrow indicates direction of (+) strand synthesis
   2313..2642    +  promoter       SV40 promoter: SV40 enhancer and early promoter
   2709..3500    +  CDS            neo: KKA2_KLEPN - Also known as kan, nptII. Experimental evidence at protein level: Swiss-Prot protein existence level 1. Resistance to kanamycin, neomycin, paromomycin, ribostamycin, butirosin and gentamicin B. From Klebsiella pneumoniae.
   3524..3682    +  CDS            ble (fragment): BLE_KLEPN - Experimental evidence at protein level: Swiss-Prot protein existence level 1. Binding protein with a strong affinity to the bleomycin family of antibiotics. Binds to CL990; an antimitotic-antibiotic compound. From Klebsiella pneumoniae.
   3677..3798    +  polyA_signal   SV40 poly(A) signal: SV40 polyadenylation signal
   3871..3887    -  protein_bind   lac operator: The lac repressor binds to the lac operator to inhibit transcription in E. coli. This inhibition can be relieved by adding lactose or isopropyl-β-D-thiogalactopyranoside (IPTG). lac repressor encoded by lacI
   3895..3925    -  promoter       lac promoter: promoter for the E. coli lac operon
   3940..3961    -  protein_bind   CAP binding site: CAP binding activates transcription in the presence of cAMP. E. coli catabolite activator protein
   3974..4066    -  CDS            lacI (fragment): lac repressor; lacI; The lac repressor binds to the lac operator to inhibit transcription in E. coli. This inhibition can be relieved by adding lactose or isopropyl-β-D-thiogalactopyranoside (IPTG).
   4249..4837    -  rep_origin     ori: high-copy-number ColE1/pMB1/pBR322/pUC origin of replication
   5008..5868    -  CDS            AmpR: β-lactamase; bla; confers resistance to ampicillin, carbenicillin, and related antibiotics
   5869..5973    -  promoter       AmpR promoter: bla
   6032..23      -  misc_feature   bom (fragment) (across the origin): basis of mobility region from pBR322
