[The description below was written by a language model from this plasmid's Addgene catalogue record and pLannotate feature annotations shown in this document.]
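Description:
pcDNA3 mouse IL-6 (1240) is a mammalian expression plasmid built on the pcDNA3 backbone that carries the mouse interleukin-6 (Il6) coding sequence. The sequenced record is about 6.1 kb. In bacteria it is maintained through a high-copy ColE1/pUC-type origin and selected with ampicillin via the β-lactamase gene and its native promoter. An f1 phage origin is also present, which in principle allows production of single-stranded DNA. Small annotated fragments (lac promoter/operator, lacI, bom, ble, and a short match to an HIV-1 LTR) appear to be backbone remnants or incidental sequence matches rather than functional modules.

The expression cassette consists of the human cytomegalovirus immediate-early enhancer and promoter driving the Il6 open reading frame, followed by the bovine growth hormone polyadenylation signal for transcript processing. The annotated coding region matches mouse IL-6, and no epitope tags or reporter fusions are annotated, so the product is expected to be untagged cytokine. T7 and SP6 phage promoters flank the insert in opposing orientations, as is standard for pcDNA3, and could serve for in vitro transcription of sense or antisense RNA. A separate cassette with the SV40 enhancer/early promoter, the neomycin phosphotransferase gene and the SV40 poly(A) signal allows G418 selection of stably transfected mammalian cells.

The stated purpose is mammalian expression of IL-6, by transient transfection or in G418-selected stable lines. The record does not state how the insert was cloned.
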