Addgene plasmid #66908: pcDNA3 mouse IL-6 (1240)
Purpose: Mammalian expression of IL-6
Depositing lab: Michael Karin. Depositing organization: University of California, San Diego (UCSD).
Backbone
  Vector backbone: pcDNA3
  Vector type: Mammalian Expression
  Selectable markers: Neomycin (select with G418)
Growth in bacteria
  Bacterial resistance: Ampicillin, 100 μg/mL
  Growth temperature: 37°C
  Growth strain: DH5alpha
  Copy number: High Copy
Gene/Insert
  Gene/Insert name: IL-6
  Species: M. musculus (mouse)
  Entrez Gene: Il6 (a.k.a. Il-6)
  Promoter: CMV
  Cloning method: Unknown
  Sequencing primers: 5′ CMV-F; 3′ BGH-rev
Terms and licenses: Academic/Nonprofit Terms; Industry Terms: Not Available to Industry
How to cite: pcDNA3 mouse IL-6 (1240) was a gift from Michael Karin (Addgene plasmid # 66908 ; http://n2t.net/addgene:66908 ; RRID:Addgene_66908)
